Addgene plasmid #72835: pMK243 (Tet-OsTIR1-PURO)
Purpose: Expresses OsTIR1 under the control of the Tet promoter
Depositing lab: Masato Kanemaki. Depositing organization: National Institute of Genetics. Publication: Rapid Protein Depletion in Human Cells by Auxin-Inducible Degron Tagging with Short Homology Donors. Natsume T, Kiyomitsu T, Saga Y, Kanemaki MT. Cell Rep. 2016 Apr 5;15(1):210-8. doi: 10.1016/j.celrep.2016.03.001. Epub 2016 Mar 24. PubMed 27052166.
Backbone
  Vector backbone: pBluescript
  Backbone size w/o insert (bp): 3926
  Total vector size (bp): 11015
  Vector type: Mammalian Expression, CRISPR
  Selectable markers: Puromycin
Growth in bacteria
  Bacterial resistance: Ampicillin, 100 μg/mL
  Growth temperature: 37°C
  Growth strain: DH5alpha
  Copy number: High Copy
Gene/Insert
  Gene/Insert name: AAVS1-Tet-OsTIR1-PURO-AAVS1
  Species: H. sapiens (human)
  Insert size (bp): 7089
Terms and licenses: Academic/Nonprofit Terms; Industry Terms: Not Available to Industry
Depositor comments: This plasmid is based on AAVS1 hPGK-Puro-pA from Dr. Rudolf Jaenisch (Addgene #22072)(Hockemeyer et al. Nat. Biotech. 2009). After integration at the AAVS1 locus, OsTIR1 is conditionally expressed under the control of the Tet promoter.
How to cite: pMK243 (Tet-OsTIR1-PURO) was a gift from Masato Kanemaki (Addgene plasmid # 72835 ; http://n2t.net/addgene:72835 ; RRID:Addgene_72835)
