[The description below was written by a language model from this plasmid's Addgene catalogue record, the feature table of its GenBank file and pLannotate feature annotations shown in this document.]
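Description:
pMK243 (Tet-OsTIR1-PURO) is a mammalian knock-in donor plasmid of about 11 kb, listed on a pBluescript backbone and derived from an earlier AAVS1 hPGK-Puro-pA targeting vector. It is designed to place a doxycycline-inducible OsTIR1 expression unit into the human AAVS1 safe-harbour locus (intron 1 of PPP1R12C). In E. coli it replicates from a high-copy ColE1/pUC-type origin and is selected with ampicillin. The annotated backbone also carries a complete Tn5 NeoR/KanR coding sequence along with fragments of ccdB, lacZα, lacI and tnpA, plus T3 and T7 promoters. These appear to be cloning-vector remnants outside the homology arms, and the record assigns them no function.

Between the left and right AAVS1 homology arms sit three expression units. A human PGK promoter drives Tet-On 3G, the reverse tetracycline transactivator, terminated by an SV40 poly(A) signal. In the opposite orientation, a TRE3GS Tet-responsive promoter drives rice (Oryza sativa) TIR1, also followed by an SV40 poly(A) signal. A synthetic poly(A) signal and a transcriptional pause site lie between these two divergent units and presumably insulate them from each other. A second hPGK promoter drives the puromycin N-acetyltransferase gene with a bGH poly(A) signal, allowing selection of integrants.

After homology-directed integration, typically stimulated by CRISPR cleavage at AAVS1, doxycycline switches on OsTIR1. This is the F-box protein that directs degron-tagged proteins for degradation when auxin is present, so the construct is used to build parental human cell lines for conditional auxin-inducible degron depletion. The separate GenBank record covers only a roughly 1 kb segment containing the Tet-On 3G coding sequence.
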