Features (pLannotate 1.2.2; 30 found; start..end, strand, type, name):
    262..772     -  promoter       hPGK promoter: human phosphoglycerate kinase 1 promoter
    794..875     -  polyA_signal   SV40 poly(A) signal: SV40 polyadenylation signal
    898..981     -  CDS            large T antigen (fragment): large T antigen from SV40 (simian virus 40)
   1010..2734    -  CDS            TIR1B_ORYSJ: Experimental evidence at transcript level: Swiss-Prot protein existence level 2. From Oryza sativa subsp. japonica (Rice).
   2761..3128    -  promoter       TRE3GS promoter: 3rd-generation Tet-responsive promoter that can be activated by binding of Tet-On® 3G, modified to eliminate binding sites for endogenous mammalian transcription factors
   3132..3223    -  misc_feature   pause site: RNA polymerase II transcriptional pause signal from the human α2 globin gene
   3237..3285    -  polyA_signal   poly(A) signal: synthetic polyadenylation signal
   3305..3815    +  promoter       hPGK promoter: human phosphoglycerate kinase 1 promoter
   3834..4580    +  CDS            Tet-On® 3G: modified rtTA protein that binds tightly to promoters containing the tet operator in the presence of doxycycline
   4591..4674    +  CDS            large T antigen (fragment): large T antigen from SV40 (simian virus 40)
   4697..4778    +  polyA_signal   SV40 poly(A) signal: SV40 polyadenylation signal
   4809..5612    -  misc_feature   HA-L: left homology arm from the adeno-associated virus integration site (AAVS1) within intron 1 of the human PPP1R12C gene
   5647..5665    -  promoter       T3 promoter: promoter for bacteriophage T3 RNA polymerase
   5708..5730    -  protein_bind   lac operator (fragment): The lac repressor binds to the lac operator to inhibit transcription in E. coli. This inhibition can be relieved by adding lactose or isopropyl-β-D-thiogalactopyranoside (IPTG). lac repressor encoded by lacI
   5734..5764    -  promoter       lac promoter: promoter for the E. coli lac operon
   5779..5800    -  protein_bind   CAP binding site: CAP binding activates transcription in the presence of cAMP. E. coli catabolite activator protein
   5813..5905    -  CDS            lacI (fragment): lac repressor; lacI; The lac repressor binds to the lac operator to inhibit transcription in E. coli. This inhibition can be relieved by adding lactose or isopropyl-β-D-thiogalactopyranoside (IPTG).
   6088..6676    -  rep_origin     ori: high-copy-number ColE1/pMB1/pBR322/pUC origin of replication
   6747..6799    +  promoter       AmpR promoter (fragment): bla
   6800..7660    +  CDS            AmpR: β-lactamase; bla; confers resistance to ampicillin, carbenicillin, and related antibiotics
   7753..7812    -  promoter       AmpR promoter (fragment): bla
   7839..7889    +  misc_feature   bom (fragment): basis of mobility region from pBR322
   7910..8704    -  CDS            NeoR/KanR: aminoglycoside phosphotransferase from Tn5; aph(3')-II (or nptII); confers resistance to neomycin, kanamycin, and G418 (Geneticin®)
   8736..9005    -  CDS            tnpA (fragment): TN5P_ECOLX - Also known as tnp. Experimental evidence at protein level: Swiss-Prot protein existence level 1. Mediates transposition of transposon Tn5 by a 'cut and paste' mechanism. First, the monomeric transposase binds the 19 bp inverted DNA repeats flanking the transposon. Then, dimerization of the DNA- bound transposase creates a synaptic DNA complex. After nicking of the first DNA strand, excision of the transposon proceeds through a series of intermediates. The transposase then mediates the insertion of the transposon at a new site by strand transfer. The activity of the wild- type tran
   9053..9356    -  CDS            ccdB (fragment): CcdB, a bacterial toxin that poisons DNA gyrase; ccdB; Plasmids containing the ccdB gene cannot be propagated in standard E. coli strains.
   9366..9513    -  CDS            lacZα (fragment): LacZα fragment of β-galactosidase; lacZ fragment
   9516..9534    +  promoter       T7 promoter: promoter for bacteriophage T7 RNA polymerase
   9569..10405   -  misc_feature   HA-R: right homology arm from the adeno-associated virus integration site (AAVS1) within intron 1 of the human PPP1R12C gene
  10419..10643   -  polyA_signal   bGH poly(A) signal: bovine growth hormone polyadenylation signal
  10650..240     -  CDS            PuroR (across the origin): puromycin N-acetyltransferase; pac from Streptomyces alboniger; confers resistance to puromycin
>Addgene plasmid #72835 | pMK243 (Tet-OsTIR1-PURO) | addgene full sequence | sequence record 323565 | Addgene NGS Result
CTCCGGCGTGGTCCAGACCGCCACCGCGGCGCCGTCGTCCGCGACCCACACCTTGCCGATGTCGAGCCCG
ACGCGCGTGAGGAAGAGTTCTTGCAGCTCGGTGACCCGCTCGATGTGGCGGTCCGGATCGACGGTGTGGC
GCGTGGCGGGGTAGTCGGCGAACGCGGCGGCGAGGGTGCGTACGGCCCTGGGGACGTCGTCGCGGGTGGC
GAGGCGCACCGTGGGCTTGTACTCGGTCATGGTAAGCTCCGGTGGATCCCCCTGGGGAGAGAGGTCGGTG
ATTCGGTCAACGAGGGAGCCGACTGCCGACGTGCGCTCCGGAGGCTTGCAGAATGCGGAACACCGCGCGG
GCAGGAACAGGGCCCACACTACCGCCCCACACCCCGCCTCCCGCACCGCCCCTTCCCGGCCGCTGCTCTC
GGCGCGCCCTGCTGAGCAGCCGCTATTGGCCACAGCCCATCGCGGTCGGCGCGCTGCCATTGCTCCCTGG
CGCTGTCCGTCTGCGAGGGTACTAGTGAGACGTGCGGCTTCCGTTTGTCACGTCCGGCACGCCGCGAACC
GCAAGGAACCTTCCCGACTTAGGGGCGGAGCAGGAAGCGTCGCCGGGGGGCCCACAAGGGTAGCGGCGAA
GATCCGGGTGACGCTGCGAACGGACGTGAAGAATGTGCGAGACCCAGGGTCGGCGCCGCTGCGTTTCCCG
GAACCACGCCCAGAGCAGCCGCGTCCCTGCGCAAACCCAGGGCTGCCTTGGAAAAGGCGCAACCCCAACC
CCGAAAAGTGCCACCTGACGTCGGCAGTGAAAAAAATGCTTTATTTGTGAAATTTGTGATGCTATTGCTT
TATTTGTAACCATTATAAGCTGCAATAAACAAGTTAACAACAACAATTGCATTCATTTTATGTTTCAGGT
TCAGGGGGAGGTGTGGGAGGTTTTTTAAAGCAAGTAAAACCTCTACAAATGTGGTATGGCTGATTATGAT
CCTCTAGACATATGCTGCAGAGATCTTCACAGAATCTTCACAAAGTTGGGAGCATCATCTCTTGCCCCTG
CGGTGGTCCGATACACATACAGTTTCTCCACCTTTGGCAGGTCGCCATGATTTTCCTCCATTTCGTTAGA
CCCGTCCCGCTCATTAATGACTTCCACGTTCAGCATAGGCATTTTACTAGCCAGGACCTGACAGCCCTTC
AGAGTCACATTGCAACTAGACATCCACAGGCTCCTCATTGTCTCGTATCTGGCAAAGTTTCCCAGCAGAG
CGGCATCCCCGAAAGGGCTGTCCCGGATTTCCAGTTTTCGCAGATTCTTACACCCGTTCATCACGTGCAT
CATGCCCTTATCGGAGTCTCCGGCAAATGCAATGCTCAGCATCTCCAGCTGCTTAGCATACTTGCCGATG
TACATGAACACTTTGTCTGTCAGCAGGCCGGAAATGCTCAGCCTCTGGAGTCCCTTGCACTCTCTCACGA
TAGCTCCAAACCCTTCATCCAGTGGCTGGGATGTGACCACGTCGGGTTTGCCTGGTTCCAGAATACACAG
CCGAAATCGGGTGAAATTAGGGCAGTTCTTGGCGACGGTCACCAGTGCAGCATTAGTCATCTGATGACAG
AAATACAGCAGGCTGTTCAGCTTTGGGCATCCCAGTGAGACTGCCACCAGGCCTTCCTCAGTGACAGCAC
TATATCCGGCCACGTAAAAATCAGATGGGAACACTCTCAGCTCCTGGAGGTCCTTGCAGGAGCTGGCGAC
CACCTGGAGCCCCTTATCGGAAATACAGTCCAGCACCCACAGTCGCTGGAGTTTCACGCAGCGTGAGATC
ATCTTTGTCAGATCACTGGCGTCCAGGGTTGGTGCATAGCTCAGGTTCAGGCCTGTCAGCTGTGCACACA
GAGGGTAGATAAAGCTCAGGCACACGGGTGAAGCATCCCAGAATCCTGACAGACTCCTCAGCATTTTACA
CTTCTCCAGGGCAGAAGTCAGTTTAAAGTAGGATTCTGTCTGGAAATCGTCTGTCAGATTGCCGGTTCCC
AGATCCTCCAGGTTAGGGGTTCTCAGCAGAATCTTAGCCAGAGTGTCCACGCTCACGCTCCGGTTCAGCC
GCAGAGACCTCAGGTTGGGGCTTCTTGAGACCAGCCGCTCCAGGGACCCAGCATTCACTTCGCCTTTGAT
GCAGGCAAAGTTCAGGGACACCAGGCTGGTACATGAGTCTGGGAAGCAAGACAGCCATCTGGGGCCTCTA
TCCTCCACTTCATTCTCCTGGAGGTCCAGCTCCCGCAGCAGCTTACAGTGGGAGGCCACGGCTGCCAGTC
CATCGGTGCTGAAGCCTTCGCAAGAAATCAGCACCAGTGCGCGAAACCTAGGGAAGCTCCGAGCCAGCAG
CTCCAGACTTTCGTCAGAGACCACCATTCGCTTCATGCGCAGTTCCTCCAGTCCATGACAGCCGCGAGCG
GCTGCCTCGATCCAAGGGCCGGCGTATCCTCCCCAATCAGGGGGCACCAGGTTAAAGTCGGCGAAGTGGG
GTTTCCCCTTGACGGTCAGTGCGCGCACATTTGGAAACCTAGCGGCGACCCTGCCTGCTCTCACAGCATA
GCAGTTGCCGACGAACACTCCTCTCCGGCTCAGGCGTTCGATCTCGTACCACACTTTGCAGACCAGGCTC
ACTGTGTTTCTATCTCTCTGTGCAGGCAGGAAGCTAAAAATGTGTTCGACGACCTCTTCAGGAAAGTATG
TCATGGTGGCACGCGTGCGGCCGCGAATTCTTTACGAGGGTAGGAAGTGGTACGGAAAGTTGGTATAAGA
CAAAAGTGTTGTGGAATTGAAGTTTACTCAAAAAATCAGCACTCTTTTATAGGCGCCCTGGTTTACATAA
GCAAAGCTTATACGTTCTCTATCACTGATAGGGAGTAAACTGGATATACGTTCTCTATCACTGATAGGGA
GTAAACTGTAGATACGTTCTCTATCACTGATAGGGAGTAAACTGGTCATACGTTCTCTATCACTGATAGG
GAGTAAACTCCTTATACGTTCTCTATCACTGATAGGGAGTAAAGTCTGCATACGTTCTCTATCACTGATA
GGGAGTAAACTCTTCATACGTTCTCTATCACTGATAGGGAGTAAACTCGAGAGAGAAATGTTCTGGCACC
TGCACTTGCACTGGGGACAGCCTATTTTGCTAGTTTGTTTTGTTTCGTTTTGTTTTGATGGAGAGCGTAT
GTTAGTACTATCGATTCACACAAAAAACCAACACACAGATGTAATGAAAATAAAGATATTTTATTCTCGA
GGTGATAATTCCACGGGGTTGGGGTTGCGCCTTTTCCAAGGCAGCCCTGGGTTTGCGCAGGGACGCGGCT
GCTCTGGGCGTGGTTCCGGGAAACGCAGCGGCGCCGACCCTGGGTCTCGCACATTCTTCACGTCCGTTCG
CAGCGTCACCCGGATCTTCGCCGCTACCCTTGTGGGCCCCCCGGCGACGCTTCCTGCTCCGCCCCTAAGT
CGGGAAGGTTCCTTGCGGTTCGCGGCGTGCCGGACGTGACAAACGGAAGCCGCACGTCTCACTAGTACCC
TCGCAGACGGACAGCGCCAGGGAGCAATGGCAGCGCGCCGACCGCGATGGGCTGTGGCCAATAGCGGCTG
CTCAGCAGGGCGCGCCGAGAGCAGCGGCCGGGAAGGGGCGGTGCGGGAGGCGGGGTGTGGGGCGGTAGTG
TGGGCCCTGTTCCTGCCCGCGCGGTGTTCCGCATTCTGCAAGCCTCCGGAGCGCACGTCGGCAGTCGGCT
CCCTCGTTGACCGAATCACCGACCTCTCTCCCCAGGGGGATCATCGAATTACCATGTCTAGACTGGACAA
GAGCAAAGTCATAAACTCTGCTCTGGAATTACTCAATGGAGTCGGTATCGAAGGCCTGACGACAAGGAAA
CTCGCTCAAAAGCTGGGAGTTGAGCAGCCTACCCTGTACTGGCACGTGAAGAACAAGCGGGCCCTGCTCG
ATGCCCTGCCAATCGAGATGCTGGACAGGCATCATACCCACTCCTGCCCCCTGGAAGGCGAGTCATGGCA
AGACTTTCTGCGGAACAACGCCAAGTCATACCGCTGTGCTCTCCTCTCACATCGCGACGGGGCTAAAGTG
CATCTCGGCACCCGCCCAACAGAGAAACAGTACGAAACCCTGGAAAATCAGCTCGCGTTCCTGTGTCAGC
AAGGCTTCTCCCTGGAGAACGCACTGTACGCTCTGTCCGCCGTGGGCCACTTTACACTGGGCTGCGTATT
GGAGGAACAGGAGCATCAAGTAGCAAAAGAGGAAAGAGAGACACCTACCACCGATTCTATGCCCCCACTT
CTGAAACAAGCAATTGAGCTGTTCGACCGGCAGGGAGCCGAACCTGCCTTCCTTTTCGGCCTGGAACTAA
TCATATGTGGCCTGGAGAAACAGCTAAAGTGCGAAAGCGGCGGGCCGACCGACGCCCTTGACGATTTTGA
CTTAGACATGCTCCCAGCCGATGCCCTTGACGACTTTGACCTTGATATGCTGCCTGCTGACGCTCTTGAC
GATTTTGACCTTGACATGCTCCCCGGGTAAATCTCCAGAGGATCATAATCAGCCATACCACATTTGTAGA
GGTTTTACTTGCTTTAAAAAACCTCCCACACCTCCCCCTGAACCTGAAACATAAAATGAATGCAATTGTT
GTTGTTAACTTGTTTATTGCAGCTTATAATGGTTACAAATAAAGCAATAGCATCACAAATTTCACAAATA
AAGCATTTTTTTCACTGCCCCGAGCTTCCTCGCTCACTGACTCAGCTTGCCCCACTGTGGGGTGGAGGGG
ACAGATAAAAGTACCCAGAACCAGAGCCACATTAACCGGCCCTGGGAATATAAGGTGGTCCCAGCTCGGG
GACACAGGATCCCTGGAGGCAGCAAACATGCTGTCCTGAAGTGGACATAGGGGCCCGGGTTGGAGGAAGA
AGACTAGCTGAGCTCTCGGACCCCTGGAAGATGCCATGACAGGGGGCTGGAAGAGCTAGCACAGACTAGA
GAGGTAAGGGGGGTAGGGGAGCTGCCCAAATGAAAGGAGTGAGAGGTGACCCGAATCCACAGGAGAACGG
GGTGTCCAGGCAAAGAAAGCAAGAGGATGGAGAGGTGGCTAAAGCCAGGGAGACGGGGTACTTTGGGGTT
GTCCAGAAAAACGGTGATGATGCAGGCCTACAAGAAGGGGAGGCGGGACGCAAGGGAGACATCCGTCGGA
GAAGGCCATCCTAAGAAACGAGAGATGGCACAGGCCCCAGAAGGAGAAGGAAAAGGGAACCCAGCGAGTG
AAGACGGCATGGGGTTGGGTGAGGGAGGAGAGATGCCCGGAGAGGACCCAGACACGGGGAGGATCCGCTC
AGAGGACATCACGTGGTGCAGCGCCGAGAAGGAAGTGCTCCGGAAAGAGCATCCTTGGGCAGCAACACAG
CAGAGAGCAAGGGGAAGAGGGAGTGGAGGAAGACGGAACCTGAAGGAGGCGGCAGGGAAGGATCTGGGCC
AGCCGTAGAGGTGACCCAGGCCACAAGCTGCAGACAGAAAGCGGCACAGGCCCAGGGGAGAGAATGCTGG
TCAGAGAAAGCAAAGGGCGAATTCGTTTAAACCTGCAGGACTAGTCCCTTTAGTGAGGGTTAATTCTGAG
CTTGGCGTAATCATGGTCATAGCTGTTTCCTGTGTGAAATTGTTATCCGCTCACAATTCCACACAACATA
CGAGCCGGAAGCATAAAGTGTAAAGCCTGGGGTGCCTAATGAGTGAGCTAACTCACATTAATTGCGTTGC
GCTCACTGCCCGCTTTCCAGTCGGGAAACCTGTCGTGCCAGCTGCATTAATGAATCGGCCAACGCGCGGG
GAGAGGCGGTTTGCGTATTGGGCGCTCTTCCGCTTCCTCGCTCACTGACTCGCTGCGCTCGGTCGTTCGG
CTGCGGCGAGCGGTATCAGCTCACTCAAAGGCGGTAATACGGTTATCCACAGAATCAGGGGATAACGCAG
GAAAGAACATGTGAGCAAAAGGCCAGCAAAAGGCCAGGAACCGTAAAAAGGCCGCGTTGCTGGCGTTTTT
CCATAGGCTCCGCCCCCCTGACGAGCATCACAAAAATCGACGCTCAAGTCAGAGGTGGCGAAACCCGACA
GGACTATAAAGATACCAGGCGTTTCCCCCTGGAAGCTCCCTCGTGCGCTCTCCTGTTCCGACCCTGCCGC
TTACCGGATACCTGTCCGCCTTTCTCCCTTCGGGAAGCGTGGCGCTTTCTCATAGCTCACGCTGTAGGTA
TCTCAGTTCGGTGTAGGTCGTTCGCTCCAAGCTGGGCTGTGTGCACGAACCCCCCGTTCAGCCCGACCGC
TGCGCCTTATCCGGTAACTATCGTCTTGAGTCCAACCCGGTAAGACACGACTTATCGCCACTGGCAGCAG
CCACTGGTAACAGGATTAGCAGAGCGAGGTATGTAGGCGGTGCTACAGAGTTCTTGAAGTGGTGGCCTAA
CTACGGCTACACTAGAAGAACAGTATTTGGTATCTGCGCTCTGCTGAAGCCAGTTACCTTCGGAAAAAGA
GTTGGTAGCTCTTGATCCGGCAAACAAACCACCGCTGGTAGCGGTGGTTTTTTTGTTTGCAAGCAGCAGA
TTACGCGCAGAAAAAAAGGATCTCAAGAAGATCCTTTGATCTTTTCTACGGGGTCTGACGCTCAGTGGAA
CGAAAACTCACGTTAAGGGATTTTGGTCATGAGACAATAACCCTGATAAATGCTTCAATAATATTGAAAA
AGGAAGAGTATGAGTATTCAACATTTCCGTGTCGCCCTTATTCCCTTTTTTGCGGCATTTTGCCTTCCTG
TTTTTGCTCACCCAGAAACGCTGGTGAAAGTAAAAGATGCTGAAGATCAGTTGGGTGCACGAGTGGGTTA
CATCGAACTGGATCTCAACAGCGGTAAGATCCTTGAGAGTTTTCGCCCCGAAGAACGTTTTCCAATGATG
AGCACTTTTAAAGTTCTGCTATGTGGCGCGGTATTATCCCGTATTGACGCCGGGCAAGAGCAACTCGGTC
GCCGCATACACTATTCTCAGAATGACTTGGTTGAGTACTCACCAGTCACAGAAAAGCATCTTACGGATGG
CATGACAGTAAGAGAATTATGCAGTGCTGCCATAACCATGAGTGATAACACTGCGGCCAACTTACTTCTG
ACAACGATCGGAGGACCGAAGGAGCTAACCGCTTTTTTGCACAACATGGGGGATCATGTAACTCGCCTTG
ATCGTTGGGAACCGGAGCTGAATGAAGCCATACCAAACGACGAGCGTGACACCACGATGCCTGTAGCAAT
GGCAACAACGTTGCGCAAACTATTAACTGGCGAACTACTTACTCTAGCTTCCCGGCAACAATTAATAGAC
TGGATGGAGGCGGATAAAGTTGCAGGACCACTTCTGCGCTCGGCCCTTCCGGCTGGCTGGTTTATTGCTG
ATAAATCTGGAGCCGGTGAGCGTGGGTCTCGCGGTATCATTGCAGCACTGGGGCCAGATGGTAAGCCCTC
CCGTATCGTAGTTATCTACACGACGGGGAGTCAGGCAACTATGGATGAACGAAATAGACAGATCGCTGAG
ATAGGTGCCTCACTGATTAAGCATTGGTAACTGTCAGACCAAGTTTACTCATATATACTTTAGATTGATT
TAAAACTTCATTTTTAATTTAAAAGGATCTAGGTGAAGATCCTTTTTGATAATCTCATGAGCGGATACAT
ATTTGAATGTATTTAGAAAAATAAACAAATAGGGGTTCCGCGCACATTTCCCCGAAAAGTGCCACCTGAT
GCGGTGTGAAATACCGCACAGATGCGTAAGGAGAAAATACCGCATCAGGAAATTGTAAGCGTTAATAATT
CAGAAGAACTCGTCAAGAAGGCGATAGAAGGCGATGCGCTGCGAATCGGGAGCGGCGATACCGTAAAGCA
CGAGGAAGCGGTCAGCCCATTCGCCGCCAAGCTCTTCAGCAATATCACGGGTAGCCAACGCTATGTCCTG
ATAGCGGTCCGCCACACCCAGCCGGCCACAGTCGATGAATCCAGAAAAGCGGCCATTTTCCACCATGATA
TTCGGCAAGCAGGCATCGCCATGGGTCACGACGAGATCCTCGCCGTCGGGCATGCTCGCCTTGAGCCTGG
CGAACAGTTCGGCTGGCGCGAGCCCCTGATGCTCTTCGTCCAGATCATCCTGATCGACAAGACCGGCTTC
CATCCGAGTACGTGCTCGCTCGATGCGATGTTTCGCTTGGTGGTCGAATGGGCAGGTAGCCGGATCAAGC
GTATGCAGCCGCCGCATTGCATCAGCCATGATGGATACTTTCTCGGCAGGAGCAAGGTGAGATGACAGGA
GATCCTGCCCCGGCACTTCGCCCAATAGCAGCCAGTCCCTTCCCGCTTCAGTGACAACGTCGAGCACAGC
TGCGCAAGGAACGCCCGTCGTGGCCAGCCACGATAGCCGCGCTGCCTCGTCTTGCAGTTCATTCAGGGCA
CCGGACAGGTCGGTCTTGACAAAAAGAACCGGGCGCCCCTGCGCTGACAGCCGGAACACGGCGGCATCAG
AGCAGCCGATTGTCTGTTGTGCCCAGTCATAGCCGAATAGCCTCTCCACCCAAGCGGCCGGAGAACCTGC
GTGCAATCCATCTTGTTCAATCATGCGAAACGATCCTCATCCTGTCTCTTGATCAGAGCTTGATCCCCTG
CGCCATCAGATCCTTGGCGGCAAGAAAGCCATCCAGTTTACTTTGCAGGGCTTCCCAACCTTACCAGAGG
GCGCCCCAGCTGGCAATTCCGGTTCGCTTGCTGTCCATAAAACCGCCCAGTCTAGCTATCGCCATGTAAG
CCCACTGCAAGCTACCTGCTTTCTCTTTGCGCTTGCGTTTTCCCTTGTCCAGATAGCCCAGTAGCTGACA
TTCATCCGGGGTCAGCACCGTTTCTGCGGACTGGCTTTCTACGTGAAAAGGATCTAGGTGAAGATCCTTT
TTGATAATCTCATGCCTGACATTTATATTCCCCAGAACATCAGGTTAATGGCGTTTTTGATGTCATTTTC
GCGGTGGCTGAGATCAGCCACTTCTTCCCCGATAACGGAGACCGGCACACTGGCCATATCGGTGGTCATC
ATGCGCCAGCTTTCATCCCCGATATGCACCACCGGGTAAAGTTCACGGGAGACTTTATCTGACAGCAGAC
GTGCACTGGCCAGGGGGATCACCATCCGTCGCCCCGGCGTGTCAATAATATCACTCTGTACATCCACAAA
CAGACGATAACGGCTCTCTCTTTTATAGGTGTAAACCTTAAACTGCCGTACGTATAGGCTGCGCAACTGT
TGGGAAGGGCGATCGGTGCGGGCCTCTTCGCTATTACGCCAGCTGGCGAAAGGGGGATGTGCTGCAAGGC
GATTAAGTTGGGTAACGCCAGGGTTTTCCCAGTCACGACGTTGTAAAACGACGGCCAGTGAATTGTAATA
CGACTCACTATAGGGCGAATTGAATTTAGCGGCCGCGAATTCGCCCTTAGAGCAGAGCCAGGAACCCCTG
TAGGGAAGGGGCAGGAGAGCCAGGGGCATGAGATGGTGGACGAGGAAGGGGGACAGGGAAGCCTGAGCGC
CTCTCCTGGGCTTGCCAAGGACTCAAACCCAGAAGCCCAGAGCAGGGCCTTAGGGAAGCGGGACCCTGCT
CTGGGCGGAGGAATATGTCCCAGATAGCACTGGGGACTCTTTAAGGAAAGAAGGATGGAGAAAGAGAAAG
GGAGTAGAGGCGGCCACGACCTGGTGAACACCTAGGACGCACCATTCTCACAAAGGGAGTTTTCCACACG
GACACCCCCCTCCTCACCACAGCCCTGCCAGGACGGGGCTGGCTACTGGCCTTATCTCACAGGTAAAACT
GACGCACGGAGGAACAATATAAATTGGGGACTAGAAAGGTGAAGAGCCAAAGTTAGAACTCAGGACCAAC
TTATTCTGATTTTGTTTTTCCAAACTGCTTCTCCTCTTGGGAAGTGTAAGGAAGCTGCAGCACCAGGATC
AGTGAAACGCACCAGACAGCCGCGTCAGAGCAGCTCAGGTTCTGGGAGAGGGTAGCGCAGGGTGGCCACT
GAGAACCGGGCAGGTCACGCATCCCCCCCTTCCCTCCCACCCCCTGCCAAGCTCTCCCTCCCAGGATCCT
CTCTGGCTCCATCGTAAGCAAACCTTAGAGGTTCTGGCAAGGAGAGAGATGGCTCCAGGAAATGGGGGTG
TGTCACCAGATAAGGAATCTGCCTAACAGGAGGTGGGGGTTAGACCCAATATCAGGAGACTAGGAAGGAG
GAGGCCTAAGGATGGGGCTTTTCTGTCACCAATCCTGTCCCTAGTAAAGCTTGGTACCCCATAGAGCCCA
CCGCATCCCCAGCATGCCTGCTATTGTCTTCCCAATCCTCCCCCTTGCTGTCCTGCCCCACCCCACCCCC
CAGAATAGAATGACACCTACTCAGACAATGCGATGCAATTTCCTCATTTTATTAGGAAAGGACAGTGGGA
GTGGCACCTTCCAGGGTCAAGGAAGGCACGGGGGAGGGGCAAACAACAGATGGCTGGCAACTAGAAGGCA
CAGGGTACCTCAGGCACCGGGCTTGCGGGTCATGCACCAGGTGCGCGGTCCTTCGGGCACCTCGACGTCG
GCGGTGACGGTGAAGCCGAGCCGCTCGTAGAAGGGGAGGTTGCGGGGCGCGGAGGTCTCCAGGAAGGCGG
GCACCCCGGCGCGCTCGGCCGCCTCCACTCCGGGGAGCACGACGGCGCTGCCCAGACCCTTGCCCTGGTG
GTCGGGCGAGACGCCGACGGTGGCCAGGAACCACGCGGGCTCCTTGGGCCGGTGCGGCGCCAGGAGGCCT
TCCATCTGTTGCTGCGCGGCCAGCCGGGAACCGCTCAACTCGGCCATGCGCGGGCCGATCTCGGCGAACA
CCGCCCCCGCTTCGACGCT
