LOCUS       Exported 1005 bp ds-DNA linear SYN 17-MAY-2021
DEFINITION  Expresses OsTIR1 under the control of the Tet promoter.
ACCESSION   .
VERSION     .
KEYWORDS    pMK243 (Tet-OsTIR1-PURO)
SOURCE      synthetic DNA construct
  ORGANISM  synthetic DNA construct
REFERENCE   1 (bases 1 to 1005)
  AUTHORS   Natsume T, Kiyomitsu T, Saga Y, Kanemaki MT
  TITLE     Rapid Protein Depletion in Human Cells by Auxin-Inducible Degron
            Tagging with Short Homology Donors.
  JOURNAL   Cell Rep. 2016 Apr 5;15(1):210-8. doi: 10.1016/j.celrep.2016.03.001.
            Epub 2016 Mar 24.
  PUBMED    27052166
REFERENCE   2 (bases 1 to 1005)
  AUTHORS   .
  TITLE     Direct Submission
  JOURNAL   Exported May 17, 2021 from SnapGene Server 1.1.58
            http://www.snapgene.com
FEATURES             Location/Qualifiers
     source          1..1005
                     /organism="synthetic DNA construct"
                     /mol_type="other DNA"
     CDS             complement(172..918)
                     /codon_start=1
                     /product="modified rtTA protein that binds tightly to
                     promoters containing the tet operator in the presence of
                     doxycycline"
                     /label=Tet-On(R) 3G
                     /translation="MSRLDKSKVINSALELLNGVGIEGLTTRKLAQKLGVEQPTLYWHV
                     KNKRALLDALPIEMLDRHHTHSCPLEGESWQDFLRNNAKSYRCALLSHRDGAKVHLGTR
                     PTEKQYETLENQLAFLCQQGFSLENALYALSAVGHFTLGCVLEEQEHQVAKEERETPTT
                     DSMPPLLKQAIELFDRQGAEPAFLFGLELIICGLEKQLKCESGGPTDALDDFDLDMLPA
                     DALDDFDLDMLPADALDDFDLDMLPG"
ORIGIN
        1 aatttgtgat gctattgctt tatttgtaac cattataagc tgcaataaac aagttaacaa
       61 caacaattgc attcatttta tgtttcaggt tcagggggag gtgtgggagg ttttttaaag
      121 caagtaaaac ctctacaaat gtggtatggc tgattatgat cctctggaga tttacccggg
      181 gagcatgtca aggtcaaaat cgtcaagagc gtcagcaggc agcatatcaa ggtcaaagtc
      241 gtcaagggca tcggctggga gcatgtctaa gtcaaaatcg tcaagggcgt cggtcggccc
      301 gccgctttcg cactttagct gtttctccag gccacatatg attagttcca ggccgaaaag
      361 gaaggcaggt tcggctccct gccggtcgaa cagctcaatt gcttgtttca gaagtggggg
      421 catagaatcg gtggtaggtg tctctctttc ctcttttgct acttgatgct cctgttcctc
      481 caatacgcag cccagtgtaa agtggcccac ggcggacaga gcgtacagtg cgttctccag
      541 ggagaagcct tgctgacaca ggaacgcgag ctgattttcc agggtttcgt actgtttctc
      601 tgttgggcgg gtgccgagat gcactttagc cccgtcgcga tgtgagagga gagcacagcg
      661 gtatgacttg gcgttgttcc gcagaaagtc ttgccatgac tcgccttcca gggggcagga
      721 gtgggtatga tgcctgtcca gcatctcgat tggcagggca tcgagcaggg cccgcttgtt
      781 cttcacgtgc cagtacaggg taggctgctc aactcccagc ttttgagcga gtttccttgt
      841 cgtcaggcct tcgataccga ctccattgag taattccaga gcagagttta tgactttgct
      901 cttgtccagt ctagacatgg taattcgatg atccccctgg ggagagaggt cggtgattcg
      961 gtcaacgagg gagccgactg ccgacgtgcg ctccggaggc ttgca
//
