>Addgene plasmid #72835 | pMK243 (Tet-OsTIR1-PURO) | addgene partial sequence | sequence record 138233 | POPFOP-F 5'-GGCTGTCCCCAGTGCAAGTGC-3'
TTCTCTCTCGAGTTTACTCCCTATCAGTGATAGAGAACGTATGAAGAGTTTACTCCCTATCAGTGATAGA
GAACGTATGCAGACTTTACTCCCTATCAGTGATAGAGAACGTATAAGGAGTTTACTCCCTATCAGTGATA
GAGAACGTATGACCAGTTTACTCCCTATCAGTGATAGAGAACGTATCTACAGTTTACTCCCTATCAGTGA
TAGAGAACGTATATCCAGTTTACTCCCTATCAGTGATAGAGAACGTATAAGCTTTGCTTATGTAAACCAG
GGCGCCTATAAAAGAGTGCTGATTTTTTGAGTAAACTTCAATTCCACAACACTTTTGTCTTATACCAACT
TTCCGTACCACTTCCTACCCTCGTAAAGAATTCGCGGCCGCACGCGTGCCACCATGACATACTTTCCTGA
AGAGGTCGTCGAACACATTTTTAGCTTCCTGCCTGCACAGAGAGATAGAAACACAGTGAGCCTGGTCTGC
AAAGTGTGGTACGAGATCGAACGCCTGAGCCGGAGAGGAGTGTTCGTCGGCAACTGCTATGCTGTGAGAG
CAGGCAGGGTCGCCGCTAGGTTTCCAAATGTGCGCGCACTGACCGTCAAGGGGAAACCCCACTTCGCCGA
CTTTAACCTGGTGCCCCCTGATTGGGGAGGATACGCCGGCCCTTGGATCGAGGCAGCCGCTCGCGGCTGT
CATGGACTGGAGGAACTGCGCATGAAGCGAATGGTGGTCTCTGACGAAAGTCTGGAGCTGCTGGCTCGGA
GCTTCCCTAGGTTTCGCGCACTGGTGCTGATTTCTTGCGAAGGCTTCAGCACCGATGGACTGGCAGCCGT
GGCCTCCCACTGTAAGCTGCTGCGGGAGCTGGACCTCCAGGAGAATGAAGTGGAGGATAGAGGCCCCAGA
TGGCTGTCTTGCTTCCCAGACTCATGTACCAGCCTGGTGTCCCTGAACTTTGCCTGCATCAAAGGCGAAG
TGAATGCTGGGTCCCTGGAGCGGCTGGTCTCAAGAAGCCCCAACCTGAGGTCTCTGCGGCTGAACCGGA
